>Addgene plasmid #60667 | PB-Mycn | addgene full sequence | sequence record 162385 | Addgene next-generation full plasmid sequencing result
GGGCTGCAGCGAGTCAAACTCGAGGTCTGGGTTCTTGCAGATCATCCCCGGCATGGTGGACGCGGTGCAG
CTGGGCATGGTACCGAATTCCTTCAAGCCTGCTTTTTTGTACAAACTTGTGATGGCCGCCACCGCGGAGG
CTGGATCGGTCCCGGTGTCTTCTATGGAGGTCAAAACAGCGTGGATGGCGTCTCCAGGCGATCTGACGGT
TCACTAAACGAGCTCTGCTTATATAGGGGGTACCTTCTCTATCACTGATAGGGAGCTCGAGACGTGTCGA
CTTCTCTATCACTGATAGGGAGACGTTCTAGACGTACCTTCTCTATCACTGATAGGGAGCTCGAGACGTG
TCGACTTCTCTATCACTGATAGGGAGACGTTCTAGACGTACCTTCTCTATCACTGATAGGGAGCTCGAGA
CGTGTCGACTTCTCTATCACTGATAGGGAGACGTTCTAGACGTACCTTCTCTATCACTGATAGGGAGCTC
GAGACGTGTCGACTTCTCTATCACTGATAGGGAGACGTGCGGCCAGCTTGGATCCCTCGAGTTAATTAAC
GAGAGCATAATATTGATATGTGCCAAAGTTGTTTCTGACTGACTAATAAGTATAATTTGTTTCTATTATG
TATAGGTTAAGCTAATTACTTATTATCGATTACAACATGACTGTTTTTAAAGTACAAAATAAGTTTATTT
TTGTAAAAGAGAGAATGTTTAAAAGTTTTGTTACTTTATAGAAGAAATTTTGAGTTTTTGTTTTTTTTTA
ATAAATAAATAAACATAAATAAATTGTTTGTTGAATTTATTATTAGTATGTAAGTGTAAATATAATAAAA
CTTAATATCTATTCAAATTAATAAATAAACCTCGATATACAGACCGATAAAACACATGCGTCAATTTTAC
GCATGATTATCTTTAACGTACGTCACAATATGATTATCTTTCTAGGGTTAAATAATAAAGCTTGAATTCA
CTGGCCGTCGTTTTACAACGTCGTGACTGGGAAAACCCTGGCGTTACCCAACTTAATCGCCTTGCAGCAC
ATCCCCCTTTCGCCAGCTGGCGTAATAGCGAAGAGGCCCGCACCGATCGCCCTTCCCAACAGTTGCGCAG
CCTGAATGGCGAATGGCGCCTGATGCGGTATTTTCTCCTTACGCATCTGTGCGGTATTTCACACCGCATA
TGGTGCACTCTCAGTACAATCTGCTCTGATGCCGCATAGTTAAGCCAGCCCCGACACCCGCCAACACCCG
CTGACGCGCCCTGACGGGCTTGTCTGCTCCCGGCATCCGCTTACAGACAAGCTGTGACCGTCTCCGGGAG
CTGCATGTGTCAGAGGTTTTCACCGTCATCACCGAAACGCGCGAGACGAAAGGGCCTCGTGATACGCCTA
TTTTTATAGGTTAATGTCATGATAATAATGGTTTCTTAGACGTCAGGTGGCACTTTTCGGGGAAATGTGC
GCGGAACCCCTATTTGTTTATTTTTCTAAATACATTCAAATATGTATCCGCTCATGAGACAATAACCCTG
ATAAATGCTTCAATAATATTGAAAAAGGAAGAGTATGAGTATTCAACATTTCCGTGTCGCCCTTATTCCC
TTTTTTGCGGCATTTTGCCTTCCTGTTTTTGCTCACCCAGAAACGCTGGTGAAAGTAAAAGATGCTGAAG
ATCAGTTGGGTGCACGAGTGGGTTACATCGAACTGGATCTCAACAGCGGTAAGATCCTTGAGAGTTTTCG
CCCCGAAGAACGTTTTCCAATGATGAGCACTTTTAAAGTTCTGCTATGTGGCGCGGTATTATCCCGTATT
GACGCCGGGCAAGAGCAACTCGGTCGCCGCATACACTATTCTCAGAATGACTTGGTTGAGTACTCACCAG
TCACAGAAAAGCATCTTACGGATGGCATGACAGTAAGAGAATTATGCAGTGCTGCCATAACCATGAGTGA
TAACACTGCGGCCAACTTACTTCTGACAACGATCGGAGGACCGAAGGAGCTAACCGCTTTTTTGCACAAC
ATGGGGGATCATGTAACTCGCCTTGATCGTTGGGAACCGGAGCTGAATGAAGCCATACCAAACGACGAGC
GTGACACCACGATGCCTGTAGCAATGGCAACAACGTTGCGCAAACTATTAACTGGCGAACTACTTACTCT
AGCTTCCCGGCAACAATTAATAGACTGGATGGAGGCGGATAAAGTTGCAGGACCACTTCTGCGCTCGGCC
CTTCCGGCTGGCTGGTTTATTGCTGATAAATCTGGAGCCGGTGAGCGTGGGTCTCGCGGTATCATTGCAG
CACTGGGGCCAGATGGTAAGCCCTCCCGTATCGTAGTTATCTACACGACGGGGAGTCAGGCAACTATGGA
TGAACGAAATAGACAGATCGCTGAGATAGGTGCCTCACTGATTAAGCATTGGTAACTGTCAGACCAAGTT
TACTCATATATACTTTAGATTGATTTAAAACTTCATTTTTAATTTAAAAGGATCTAGGTGAAGATCCTTT
TTGATAATCTCATGACCAAAATCCCTTAACGTGAGTTTTCGTTCCACTGAGCGTCAGACCCCGTAGAAAA
GATCAAAGGATCTTCTTGAGATCCTTTTTTTCTGCGCGTAATCTGCTGCTTGCAAACAAAAAAACCACCG
CTACCAGCGGTGGTTTGTTTGCCGGATCAAGAGCTACCAACTCTTTTTCCGAAGGTAACTGGCTTCAGCA
GAGCGCAGATACCAAATACTGTTCTTCTAGTGTAGCCGTAGTTAGGCCACCACTTCAAGAACTCTGTAGC
ACCGCCTACATACCTCGCTCTGCTAATCCTGTTACCAGTGGCTGCTGCCAGTGGCGATAAGTCGTGTCTT
ACCGGGTTGGACTCAAGACGATAGTTACCGGATAAGGCGCAGCGGTCGGGCTGAACGGGGGGTTCGTGCA
CACAGCCCAGCTTGGAGCGAACGACCTACACCGAACTGAGATACCTACAGCGTGAGCTATGAGAAAGCGC
CACGCTTCCCGAAGGGAGAAAGGCGGACAGGTATCCGGTAAGCGGCAGGGTCGGAACAGGAGAGCGCACG
AGGGAGCTTCCAGGGGGAAACGCCTGGTATCTTTATAGTCCTGTCGGGTTTCGCCACCTCTGACTTGAGC
GTCGATTTTTGTGATGCTCGTCAGGGGGGCGGAGCCTATGGAAAAACGCCAGCAACGCGGCCTTTTTACG
GTTCCTGGCCTTTTGCTGGCCTTTTGCTCACATGTTCTTTCCTGCGTTATCCCCTGATTCTGTGGATAAC
CGTATTACCGCCTTTGAGTGAGCTGATACCGCTCGCCGCAGCCGAACGACCGAGCGCAGCGAGTCAGTGA
GCGAGGAAGCGGAAGAGCGCCCAATACGCAAACCGCCTCTCCCCGCGCGTTGGCCGATTCATTAATGCAG
CTGGCACGACAGGTTTCCCGACTGGAAAGCGGGCAGTGAGCGCAACGCAATTAATGTGAGTTAGCTCACT
CATTAGGCACCCCAGGCTTTACACTTTATGCTTCCGGCTCGTATGTTGTGTGGAATTGTGAGCGGATAAC
AATTTCACACAGGAAACAGCTATGACCATGATTACGCCAAGCTTTTTTTAACCCTAGAAAGATAGTCTGC
GTAAAATTGACGCATGCATTCTTGAAATATTGCTCTCTCTTTCTAAATAGCGCGAATCCGTCGCTGTGCA
TTTAGGACATCTCAGTCGCCGCTTGGAGCTCCCGTGAGGCGTGCTTGTCAATGCGGTAAGTGTCACTGAT
TTTGAACTATAACGACCGCGTGAGTCAAAATGACGCATGATTATCTTTTACGTGACTTTTAAGATTTAAC
TCATACGATAATTATATTGTTATTTCATGTTCTACTTACGTGATAACTTATTATATATATATTTTCTTGT
TATAGATATCGTGACCGACTAGTGCCTGCTATTGTCTTCCCAATCCTCCCCCTTGCTGTCCTGCCCCACC
CCACCCCCCAGAATAGAATGACACCTACTCAGACAATGCGATGCAATTTCCTCATTTTATTAGGAAAGGA
CAGTGGGAGTGGCACCTTCCAGGGTCAAGGAAGGCACGGGGGAGGGGCAAACAACAGATGGCTGGCAACT
AGAAGGCACAGTCGAGGCTGATCAGCGAGCTCTAGAGTCGGTGACTAGTATCAATTGATGGCCGGCCATA
GATCTATACCGGTTGGATCACCACTTTGTACAAGAAAGCTGGGTTGCGGCCGCACTCGAGCTAGCAAGTC
CGAGCGTGTTCGATCTTCTTTAGCAACTGCTGCTGCCTCGCCTGCAGTTTCTCCTTTTCCAGCAGGAGCT
GGTGCTCGTTGGCCTGTAGGGCGTGCACGTACTCGGTGGCCTTTTTCAAGATGACCACCTTGGCGGCCTT
CTCGTTCTTCACCAGCTCAGGCACATGGTCCCTGAGCGTCAGGAAGCTGGAGCGCAGGTCGTTCCGGCGC
TGACGCTCCAGGATGTTGTGGTTGCGGCGGCGCTCGCTGTCCTCCGAGTCTGAGTTTCGGGGGCTCAGGC
TCTTCGCTTTTGCTGGAACAACACTTTTGAGGGGGCGTGGAGAAGCCTCGCTCTTGATCTTTTTCTGCGG
GGGCGCGTCCTCGCTCTCCACGTAGGGTGAGGGTGCAGCATAGTTGTGCTGCTGATGGATGGGAACACAG
CGCTTGAGGATCAGCTCGCCAGGCTGTGCTCGCCCCAGGCCCAGAGCGGACGTCTTGGGACGCACAGTGA
TCGTGAAAGTGGTTACCGCCTTGTTGTTAGAGGAGGAACGTCTCTTCTCTACGGTGACCACATCGATTTC
CTCCTCTTCATCTTCCTCCTCGTCATCCTCATCATCTGAGTCGCTCAAGGTATCCTCTCCGGAGGTGCTG
AGGGCCTTGGCCTCCCCACTGCTGGCAGGACGGCCGCCTGCACGAGCAGGAGCAGCCACCGGGGCAGTAG
CTGGAACAGACACACTAGTGACCGCAGCGCTGGTCGCCGGGGCGCTAGTGGGGGCAGCGGGCACCGACGC
CGACTCTCGCTTGTTCACCGGGAAGGGGAAGACCACGGCGGGGTCCACACATTCGGCAGCCGGGTGGGAG
AGGTCGGTAGGCAGGGTGGCCCCGGTGTGGCTAGCACTCGACGACCCACCAAGGGCACGGCCCCCGGGGC
TGCTGGCACCCACTCCGGGAGCCGAGCAGGCTGAGCTGACGCCCGGGGGCCCGTGGCCGTGCTGTAGTTT
TTCGTTCACTGCGCGCTCTAGCTTCTCGCGGGCAGAGAAGCCGCTCCACATGCAGTCCTGAAGGATGACC
GGATTAGGAGTGAGGCCACCCAGGCCCCCCAGACCGAACGCATCCTCCTCGGCCGGGTTGCCCCACAGGT
CGGCCTCCGGCAGCAGCATCTCCGTAGCCCAATTCGAGGGCTCCGGGCTGTGCTCTGGGAAGGCGCGGCT
GGGCGACAACGGGGGCGTGGGCAGCAGCTCAAACTTCTTCCAGATGTCCTCCCCCGGTGGGGTCGAGTCG
GGACCGCCGAAGTAGAAGTCATCTTCGTCCGGGTAGAAGCA
Features (pLannotate 1.2.2; 23 found; start..end, strand, type, name):
     96..120     -  protein_bind   attB1: mutant version of attB; recombination site for the Gateway® BP reaction BP Clonase™
    192..237     -  promoter       TRE3GV promoter (fragment): 3rd-generation Tet-responsive promoter that can be activated by binding of Tet-On® 3G, optimized for retroviral and lentiviral vectors
    245..265     -  promoter       tight TRE promoter (fragment): Tet-responsive promoter PTight, consisting of seven tet operator sequences followed by the minimal CMV promoter
    282..302     -  promoter       tight TRE promoter (fragment): Tet-responsive promoter PTight, consisting of seven tet operator sequences followed by the minimal CMV promoter
    319..339     -  promoter       tight TRE promoter (fragment): Tet-responsive promoter PTight, consisting of seven tet operator sequences followed by the minimal CMV promoter
    356..376     -  promoter       tight TRE promoter (fragment): Tet-responsive promoter PTight, consisting of seven tet operator sequences followed by the minimal CMV promoter
    393..413     -  promoter       tight TRE promoter (fragment): Tet-responsive promoter PTight, consisting of seven tet operator sequences followed by the minimal CMV promoter
    430..450     -  promoter       tight TRE promoter (fragment): Tet-responsive promoter PTight, consisting of seven tet operator sequences followed by the minimal CMV promoter
    467..487     -  promoter       tight TRE promoter (fragment): Tet-responsive promoter PTight, consisting of seven tet operator sequences followed by the minimal CMV promoter
    504..524     -  promoter       tight TRE promoter (fragment): Tet-responsive promoter PTight, consisting of seven tet operator sequences followed by the minimal CMV promoter
    976..1133    +  CDS            lacZα (fragment): LacZα fragment of β-galactosidase; lacZ fragment
   1139..1238    -  misc_feature   bom (fragment): basis of mobility region from pBR322
   1340..1375    -  CDS            rop (fragment): Rop protein, which maintains plasmids at low copy number; rop
   1470..1574    +  promoter       AmpR promoter: bla
   1575..2435    +  CDS            AmpR: β-lactamase; bla; confers resistance to ampicillin, carbenicillin, and related antibiotics
   2606..3194    +  rep_origin     ori: high-copy-number ColE1/pMB1/pBR322/pUC origin of replication
   3377..3469    +  CDS            lacI (fragment): lac repressor; lacI; The lac repressor binds to the lac operator to inhibit transcription in E. coli. This inhibition can be relieved by adding lactose or isopropyl-β-D-thiogalactopyranoside (IPTG).
   3482..3503    +  protein_bind   CAP binding site: CAP binding activates transcription in the presence of cAMP. E. coli catabolite activator protein
   3518..3548    +  promoter       lac promoter: promoter for the E. coli lac operon
   3556..3572    +  protein_bind   lac operator: The lac repressor binds to the lac operator to inhibit transcription in E. coli. This inhibition can be relieved by adding lactose or isopropyl-β-D-thiogalactopyranoside (IPTG). lac repressor encoded by lacI
   4030..4141    -  polyA_signal   bGH poly(A) signal: bovine growth hormone polyadenylation signal
   4220..4244    +  protein_bind   attB2: mutant version of attB; recombination site for the Gateway® BP reaction BP Clonase™
   4264..78      -  CDS            Mycn (across the origin): MYCN_MOUSE - Also known as Nmyc, Nmyc1. Experimental evidence at transcript level: Swiss-Prot protein existence level 2. Positively regulates the transcription of MYCNOS in neuroblastoma cells. From Mus musculus (Mouse).
