[The description below was written by a language model from this plasmid's Addgene catalogue record and pLannotate feature annotations shown in this document.]
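Description:
PB-Mycn is a mammalian expression plasmid of the piggyBac transposon type, built by Gateway cloning of the mouse Mycn coding sequence (about 1.4 kb) into the pBTO-Dest destination backbone, giving a total size of roughly 5.6 kb. It is propagated in E. coli through a high-copy ColE1/pUC-type origin and selected with ampicillin via the β-lactamase gene and its native promoter. Remnants of a pUC-style cloning backbone (lac promoter and operator, CAP site, and fragments of lacZα, lacI, bom and rop) are also annotated but have no role in the mammalian payload.

The expression cassette lies on the minus strand and spans the sequence numbering origin. A Tet-responsive promoter, detected as an array of tet operator repeats followed by a minimal promoter fragment, sits upstream of an attB1 site, the Mycn open reading frame, an attB2 site and a bovine growth hormone polyadenylation signal. The attB sites are the scars left by Gateway recombination. Transcription of Mycn therefore depends on a doxycycline-regulated transactivator, which is not encoded on this plasmid according to the feature table and would have to be supplied separately. No mammalian selection marker, reporter or epitope tag is annotated. The automated annotation also does not mark the piggyBac terminal repeats, although the catalogue entry classifies the vector as piggyBac. In such vectors the repeats allow the cassette to be integrated into the host genome when piggyBac transposase is provided in trans. The construct is intended for stable, doxycycline-inducible expression of murine N-Myc in mammalian cells, and the associated publication concerns an inducible, expandable hemangioblast state.
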