Addgene plasmid #60667: PB-Mycn
Purpose: PiggyBac expression vector encoding murine Mycn downstream of a doxycycline inducible promoter
Depositing lab: James Thomson. Depositing organization: Morgridge Institute for Research. Publication: An expandable, inducible hemangioblast state regulated by fibroblast growth factor. Vereide DT, Vickerman V, Swanson SA, Chu LF, McIntosh BE, Thomson JA. Stem Cell Reports. 2014 Dec 9;3(6):1043-57. doi: 10.1016/j.stemcr.2014.10.003. Epub 2014 Nov 13. PubMed 25458896.
Backbone
  Vector backbone: pBTO-Dest
  Backbone manufacturer: Thomson lab
  Backbone size w/o insert (bp): 4182
  Total vector size (bp): 5571
  Vector type: Mammalian Expression ; PiggyBac
Growth in bacteria
  Bacterial resistance: Ampicillin, 100 μg/mL
  Growth temperature: 37°C
  Growth strain: Top10
  Copy number: Unknown
Gene/Insert
  Gene/Insert name: Mycn
  Species: M. musculus (mouse)
  Insert size (bp): 1389
  Entrez Gene: Mycn (a.k.a. N-myc, Nmyc, Nmyc-1, Nmyc1, bHLHe37, c-nmyc)
  Cloning method: Gateway Cloning
  Sequencing primers: 5′ ATCCACGCTGTTTTGACCTC; 3′ GCTCTAGAGTCGGTGACTAGTATCAAT
Resource information
  A portion of this plasmid was derived from a plasmid made by: Genecopoeia
Terms and licenses: Academic/Nonprofit Terms; Industry Terms: Not Available to Industry
How to cite: PB-Mycn was a gift from James Thomson (Addgene plasmid # 60667 ; http://n2t.net/addgene:60667 ; RRID:Addgene_60667)
