>Addgene plasmid #60667 | PB-Mycn | addgene partial sequence | sequence record 159377 | pCEP-fwd 5'-AGAGCTCGTTTAGTGAACCG-3'
CATCCACGCTGTTTTGACCTCCATAGAAGACACCGGGACCGATCCAGCCTCCGCGGTGGCGGCCATCACA
AGTTTGTACAAAAAAGCAGGCTTGAAGGAATTCGGTACCATGCCCAGCTGCACCGCGTCCACCATGCCGG
GGATGATCTGCAAGAACCCAGACCTCGAGTTTGACTCGCTGCAGCCCTGCTTCTACCCGGACGAAGATGA
CTTCTACTTCGGCGGTCCCGACTCGACCCCACCGGGGGAGGACATCTGGAAGAAGTTTGAGCTGCTGCCC
ACGCCCCCGTTGTCGCCCAGCCGCGCCTTCCCAGAGCACAGCCCGGAGCCCTCGAATTGGGCTACGGAGA
TGCTGCTGCCGGAGGCCGACCTGTGGGGCAACCCGGCCGAGGAGGATGCGTTCGGTCTGGGGGGCCTGGG
TGGCCTCACTCCTAATCCGGTCATCCTTCAGGACTGCATGTGGAGCGGCTTCTCTGCCCGCGAGAAGCTA
GAGCGCGCAGTGAACGAAAAACTACAGCACGGCCACGGGCCCCCGGGCGTCAGCTCAGCCTGCTCGGCTC
CCGGAGTGGGTGCCAGCAGCCCCGGGGGCCGTGCCCTTGGTGGGTCGTCGAGTGCTAGCCACACCGGGGC
CACCCTGCCTACCGACCTCTCCCACCCGGCTGCCGAATGTGTGGACCCCGCCGTGGTCTTCCCCTTCCCG
GTGAACNAGCGAGAGTCGGCGTCGGTGCCCGCTGCCCCCACTAGCGCCCCGGCGACCAGCGCTGCGGTCA
CTAGTGTGTCTGTTCCAGCTACTGCCCCGGTGGCTGCTCCTGCTCGTGCAGGCGGCCGTCCTGCCAGCAG
TGGGGAGGCCAAGGCCCTCAGCACCTCCGGAGAGGATACCTTGAGCGACTCAGATGATGAGGATGACGAG
GAGGAAGATGAAGAGGAGGAAATCGATGTGGTCACCGTAGAGAAGAGACGTTCCTCCT
