>Addgene plasmid #60667 | PB-Mycn | addgene partial sequence | sequence record 159380 | pT3EF1a-R 5'-TGACACCTACTCAGACAATG-3'
TTTTATTAGGAAAGGACAGTGGGAGTGGCACCTTCCAGGGTCAAGGAAGGCACGGGGGAGGGGCAAACAA
CAGATGGCTGGCAACTAGAAGGCACAGTCGAGGCTGATCAGCGAGCTCTAGAGTCGGTGACTAGTATCAA
TTGATGGCCGGCCATAGATCTATACCGGTTGGATCACCACTTTGTACAAGAAAGCTGGGTTGCGGCCGCA
CTCGAGCTAGCAAGTCCGAGCGTGTTCGATCTTCTTTAGCAACTGCTGCTGCCTCGCCTGCAGTTTCTCC
TTTTCCAGCAGGAGCTGGTGCTCGTTGGCCTGTAGGGCGTGCACGTACTCGGTGGCCTTTTTCAAGATGA
CCACCTTGGCGGCCTTCTCGTTCTTCACCAGCTCAGGCACATGGTCCCTGAGCGTCAGGAAGCTGGAGCG
CAGGTCGTTCCGGCGCTGACGCTCCAGGATGTTGTGGTTGCGGCGGCGCTCGCTGTCCTCCGAGTCTGAG
TTTCGGGGGCTCAGGCTCTTCGCTTTTGCTGGAACAACACTTTTGAGGGGGCGTGGAGAAGCCTCGCTCT
TGATCTTTTTCTGCGGGGGCGCGTCCTCGCTCTCCACGTAGGGTGAGGGTGCAGCATAGTTGTGCTGCTG
ATGGATGGGAACACAGCGCTTGAGGATCAGCTCGCCAGGCTGTGCTCGCCCCAGGCCCAGAGCGGACGTC
TTGGGACGCACAGTGATCGTGAAAGTGGTTACCGCCTTGTTGTTAGAGGAGGAACGTCTCTTCTCTACGG
TGACCACATCGATTTCCTCCTCTTCATCTTCCTCCTCGTCATCCTCATCATCTGAGTCGCTCAAGGTATC
CTCTCCGGAGGTGCTGAGGGCCTTGGCCTCCCCACTGCTGG
